>Addgene plasmid #207502 | pIG-852_HA-GD2-28z_TFAP4-HA | addgene full sequence | sequence record 412330 | Addgene NGS Result
GAAGATCCTTTGATCTTTTCTACGGGGTCTGACGCTCAGTGGAACGAAAACTCACGTTAAGGGATTTTGG
TCATGAGATTATCAAAAAGGATCTTCACCTAGATCCTTTTAAATTAAAAATGAAGTTTTAAATCAATCTA
AAGTATATATGAGTAAACTTGGTCTGACAGTTACCAATGCTTAATCAGTGAGGCACCTATCTCAGCGATC
TGTCTATTTCGTTCATCCATAGTTGCCTGACTCCCCGTCGTGTAGATAACTACGATACGGGAGGGCTTAC
CATCTGGCCCCAGTGCTGCAATGATACCGCGAGACCCACGCTCACCGGCTCCAGATTTATCAGCAATAAA
CCAGCCAGCCGGAAGGGCCGAGCGCAGAAGTGGTCCTGCAACTTTATCCGCCTCCATCCAGTCTATTAAT
TGTTGCCGGGAAGCTAGAGTAAGTAGTTCGCCAGTTAATAGTTTGCGCAACGTTGTTGCCATTGCTACAG
GCATCGTGGTGTCACGCTCGTCGTTTGGTATGGCTTCATTCAGCTCCGGTTCCCAACGATCAAGGCGAGT
TACATGATCCCCCATGTTGTGCAAAAAAGCGGTTAGCTCCTTCGGTCCTCCGATCGTTGTCAGAAGTAAG
TTGGCCGCAGTGTTATCACTCATGGTTATGGCAGCACTGCATAATTCTCTTACTGTCATGCCATCCGTAA
GATGCTTTTCTGTGACTGGTGAGTACTCAACCAAGTCATTCTGAGAATAGTGTATGCGGCGACCGAGTTG
CTCTTGCCCGGCGTCAATACGGGATAATACCGCGCCACATAGCAGAACTTTAAAAGTGCTCATCATTGGA
AAACGTTCTTCGGGGCGAAAACTCTCAAGGATCTTACCGCTGTTGAGATCCAGTTCGATGTAACCCACTC
GTGCACCCAACTGATCTTCAGCATCTTTTACTTTCACCAGCGTTTCTGGGTGAGCAAAAACAGGAAGGCA
AAATGCCGCAAAAAAGGGAATAAGGGCGACACGGAAATGTTGAATACTCATACTCTTCCTTTTTCAATAT
TATTGAAGCATTTATCAGGGTTATTGTCTCATGAGCGGATACATATTTGAATGTATTTAGAAAAATAAAC
AAATAGGGGTTCCGCGCACATTTCCCCGAAAAGTGCCACCTGACGTCTAAGAAACCATTATTATCATGAC
ATTAACCTATAAAAATAGGCGTATCACGAGGCCCTTTCGTCTCGCGCGTTTCGGTGATGACGGTGAAAAC
CTCTGACACATGCAGCTCCCGGAGACGGTCACAGCTTGTCTGTAAGCGGATGCCGGGAGCAGACAAGCCC
GTCAGGGCGCGTCAGCGGGTGTTGGCGGGTGTCGGGGCTGGCTTAACTATGCGGCATCAGAGCAGATTGT
ACTGAGAGTGCACCATATGCGGTGTGAAATACCGCACAGATGCGTAAGGAGAAAATACCGCATCAGGCGC
CATTCGCCATTCAGGCTGCGCAACTGTTGGGAAGGGCGATCGGTGCGGGCCTCTTCGCTATTACGCCAGC
TGGCGAAAGGGGGATGTGCTGCAAGGCGATTAAGTTGGGTAACGCCAGGGTTTTCCCAGTCACGACGTTG
TAAAACGACGGCCAGTGAATTCGAGCTCGGTACCCTTTCAGGTTTCCTTGAGTGGCAGGCCAGGCCTGGC
CGTGAACGTTCACTGAAATCATGGCCTCTTGGCCAAGATTGATAGCTTGTGCCTGTCCCTGAGTCCCAGT
CCATCACGAGCAGCTGGTTTCTAAGATGCTATTTCCCGTATAAAGCATGAGCACGTGCATTCGCACGCCC
ACAGAGCCCCGCCCTTGTCCATCACTGGCATCTGGACTCCAGCCTGGGTTGGGGCAAAGAGGGAAATGAG
ATCATGTCCTAACCCTGATCCTCTTGTCCCACAGATATCCAGAACCCTGACCCTGCCGGATCGGGTGGGA
CTAGTGGCGGTGGAGGATCTGGAGGACAGTGCACCAACTATGCGCTGCTGAAACTGGCGGGCGATGTGGA
AAGCAACCCGGGCCCGATGGAGTATTTCATGGTGCCCACTCAGAAGGTGCCCTCTTTGCAACATTTCAGG
AAAACAGAGAAAGAAGTGATAGGAGGGCTCTGTAGCCTTGCCAACATTCCACTAACCCCCGAGACTCAGC
GGGACCAGGAGCGGCGGATTCGGCGGGAGATCGCCAACAGCAACGAGCGGAGACGCATGCAGAGCATCAA
CGCGGGATTCCAGTCCCTCAAGACCCTCATCCCCCACACAGACGGAGAGAAGCTCAGCAAGGCAGCCATT
CTCCAGCAGACAGCCGAGTACATCTTCTCCCTGGAGCAGGAGAAGACCAGGCTCTTGCAGCAGAACACAC
AGCTCAAGCGCTTCATCCAGGAGCTGAGCGGCTCGTCCCCCAAGCGACGGCGGGCAGAGGACAAGGACGA
AGGCATAGGCTCCCCGGACATCTGGGAGGACGAGAAGGCGGAGGACCTGCGGCGGGAGATGATTGAGCTG
CGGCAGCAGCTGGACAAGGAGCGCTCGGTGCGCATGATGCTGGAGGAGCAGGTGCGCTCGCTGGAGGCCC
ACATGTACCCGGAAAAGCTCAAGGTGATTGCGCAGCAGGTGCAGCTGCAGCAGCAGCAGGAACAGGTGAG
GCTGCTGCACCAGGAGAAGCTGGAGCGGGAACAGCAGCAGCTGCGGACCCAGCTTCTGCCCCCTCCGGCC
CCCACCCACCACCCCACGGTGATCGTGCCAGCACCGCCTCCTCCTCCCTCCCACCACATCAATGTCGTCA
CCATGGGCCCCTCCTCGGTCATCAACTCTGTTTCCACATCCCGGCAAAATCTGGACACCATCGTGCAGGC
AATCCAGCACATCGAGGGCACCCAGGAAAAGCAGGAGCTGGAGGAGGAGCAGCGGCGAGCTGTCATCGTG
AAGCCTGTCCGCAGCTGCCCGGAGGCCCCCACCTCTGACACCGCCTCCGACTCCGAGGCCTCAGACAGTG
ACGCCATGGACCAGAGCCGGGAGGAGCCGTCGGGGGACGGGGAGCTTCCCTACCCATACGATGTTCCAGA
TTACGCTTATCCTTATGACGTACCTGACTATGCATACCCTTATGATGTACCAGACTACGCTAGGGCTAAG
AGAGGTTCAGGATCTGGAGGCGGATCTGGGGGAGGAACCGGTGCTGGAAGTGGTGAGGGCAGGGGATCTC
TCCTTACTTGTGGCGACGTGGAGGAGAACCCCGGCCCCATGGAATTCGGCCTGAGCTGGCTGTTCCTGGT
GGCCATCCTGAAGGGCGTGCAGTGCAGCAGAGACATCCTGCTGACCCAGACCCCTCTGAGCCTGCCTGTG
TCTCTGGGCGATCAGGCCAGCATCAGCTGCAGATCCAGCCAGAGCCTGGTGCACCGGAACGGCAACACCT
ACCTGCACTGGTATCTGCAGAAGCCCGGCCAGAGCCCCAAGCTGCTGATCCACAAGGTGTCCAACCGGTT
CAGCGGCGTGCCCGACAGATTTTCTGGCAGCGGCTCCGGCACCGACTTCACCCTGAAGATCAGCCGGGTG
GAAGCCGAGGACCTGGGCGTGTACTTCTGCAGCCAGTCCACCCACGTGCCCCCCCTGACATTTGGCGCCG
GAACAAAGCTGGAACTGAAGGGGGGAGGCGGATCTGGCGGCGGAGGAAGTGGCGGAGGGGGATCTGAAGT
GAAGCTGCAGCAGTCCGGCCCCAGCCTGGTGGAACCTGGCGCCTCTGTGATGATCTCCTGCAAGGCCAGC
GGCAGCTCCTTCACCGGCTACAACATGAACTGGGTGCGCCAGAACATCGGCAAGAGCCTGGAATGGATCG
GCGCCATCGACCCCTACTACGGCGGCACCAGCTACAACCAGAAGTTCAAGGGCAGAGCCACCCTGACCGT
GGACAAGAGCAGCAGCACCGCCTACATGCACCTGAAGTCCCTGACCAGCGAGGACAGCGCCGTGTACTAC
TGCGTGTCCGGCATGAAGTACTGGGGCCAGGGCACAAGCGTGACCGTGTCTAGCGCCAAGACCACCCCCC
CTAGCGTGTACGGAAGAGTGACAGTGTCCTCTGCCGAGCCCAAGAGCTGCGACAAGACCCACACCTGTCC
CCCTTGTCCTGCCCCTCCTGTTGCAGGCCCTTCCGTGTTCCTGTTCCCCCCAAAGCCCAAGGACACACTG
ATGATCAGCAGAACCCCCGAAGTGACCTGCGTGGTGGTGGACGTGTCCCACGAGGACCCAGAAGTGAAGT
TCAATTGGTACGTGGACGGCGTGGAAGTGCACAACGCCAAGACAAAGCCCAGAGAGGAACAGTACCAAAG
CACCTACCGGGTGGTGTCCGTGCTGACCGTGCTGCATCAGGATTGGCTGAACGGCAAAGAGTACAAGTGC
AAAGTGTCCAACAAGGCCCTGCCTGCCCCCATCGAGAAAACCATCAGCAAGGCCAAGGGCCAGCCCCGCG
AACCCCAGGTGTACACACTGCCCCCTAGCAGGGACGAGCTGACCAAGAACCAGGTGTCCCTGACATGCCT
CGTGAAGGGCTTCTACCCCTCCGATATCGCCGTGGAATGGGAGAGCAACGGCCAGCCCGAGAACAACTAC
AAGACAACCCCTCCCGTGCTGGACAGCGACGGCTCATTCTTCCTGTACAGCAAGCTGACAGTGGATAAGT
CCCGGTGGCAGCAGGGCAACGTGTTCAGCTGCTCCGTGATGCACGAGGCCCTGCACAACCACTACACCCA
GAAAAGCCTGTCCCTGAGCCCCGGCAAGAAGGACCCCAAAGCGGCCGCAATTGAAGTTATGTATCCTCCT
CCTTACCTAGACAATGAGAAGAGCAATGGAACCATTATCCATGTGAAAGGGAAACACCTTTGTCCAAGTC
CCCTATTTCCCGGACCTTCTAAGCCCTTTTGGGTGCTGGTGGTGGTTGGGGGAGTCCTGGCTTGCTATAG
CTTGCTAGTAACAGTGGCCTTTATTATTTTCTGGGTGAGGAGTAAGAGGAGCAGGCTCCTGCACAGTGAC
TACATGAACATGACTCCCCGCCGCCCCGGGCCCACCCGCAAGCATTACCAGCCCTATGCCCCACCACGCG
ACTTCGCAGCCTATCGCTCCAGAGTGAAGTTCAGCAGGAGCGCAGACGCCCCCGCGTACCAGCAGGGCCA
GAACCAGCTCTATAACGAGCTCAATCTAGGACGAAGAGAGGAGTACGATGTTTTGGACAAGAGACGTGGC
CGGGACCCTGAGATGGGGGGAAAGCCGAGAAGGAAGAACCCTCAGGAAGGCCTGTACAATGAACTGCAGA
AAGATAAGATGGCGGAGGCCTACAGTGAGATTGGGATGAAAGGCGAGCGCCGGAGGGGCAAGGGGCACGA
TGGCCTTTACCAGGGTCTCAGTACAGCCACCAAGGACACCTACGACGCCCTTCACATGCAGGCCCTGCCC
CCTCGCCGGGCCAAGCGGTCCGGATCCGGAGCCACCAACTTCAGCCTGCTGAAGCAGGCCGGCGACGTGG
AGGAGAACCCCGGCCCCGCGGTGTACCAGCTGAGAGACTCTAAATCCAGTGACAAGTCTGTCTGCCTATT
CACCGATTTTGATTCTCAAACAAATGTGTCACAAAGTAAGGATTCTGATGTGTATATCACAGACAAAACT
GTGCTAGACATGAGGTCTATGGACTTCAAGAGCAACAGTGCTGTGGCCTGGAGCAACAAATCTGACTTTG
CATGTGCAAACGCCTTCAACAACAGCATTATTCCAGAAGACACCTTCTTCCCCAGCCCAGGTAAGGGCAG
CTTTGGTGCCTTCGCAGGCTGTTTCCTTGCTTCAGGAATGGCCAGGGGATCCTCTAGAGTCGACCTGCAG
GCATGCAAGCTTGGCGTAATCATGGTCATAGCTGTTTCCTGTGTGAAATTGTTATCCGCTCACAATTCCA
CACAACATACGAGCCGGAAGCATAAAGTGTAAAGCCTGGGGTGCCTAATGAGTGAGCTAACTCACATTAA
TTGCGTTGCGCTCACTGCCCGCTTTCCAGTCGGGAAACCTGTCGTGCCAGCTGCATTAATGAATCGGCCA
ACGCGCGGGGAGAGGCGGTTTGCGTATTGGGCGCTCTTCCGCTTCCTCGCTCACTGACTCGCTGCGCTCG
GTCGTTCGGCTGCGGCGAGCGGTATCAGCTCACTCAAAGGCGGTAATACGGTTATCCACAGAATCAGGGG
ATAACGCAGGAAAGAACATGTGAGCAAAAGGCCAGCAAAAGGCCAGGAACCGTAAAAAGGCCGCGTTGCT
GGCGTTTTTCCATAGGCTCCGCCCCCCTGACGAGCATCACAAAAATCGACGCTCAAGTCAGAGGTGGCGA
AACCCGACAGGACTATAAAGATACCAGGCGTTTCCCCCTGGAAGCTCCCTCGTGCGCTCTCCTGTTCCGA
CCCTGCCGCTTACCGGATACCTGTCCGCCTTTCTCCCTTCGGGAAGCGTGGCGCTTTCTCATAGCTCACG
CTGTAGGTATCTCAGTTCGGTGTAGGTCGTTCGCTCCAAGCTGGGCTGTGTGCACGAACCCCCCGTTCAG
CCCGACCGCTGCGCCTTATCCGGTAACTATCGTCTTGAGTCCAACCCGGTAAGACACGACTTATCGCCAC
TGGCAGCAGCCACTGGTAACAGGATTAGCAGAGCGAGGTATGTAGGCGGTGCTACAGAGTTCTTGAAGTG
GTGGCCTAACTACGGCTACACTAGAAGAACAGTATTTGGTATCTGCGCTCTGCTGAAGCCAGTTACCTTC
GGAAAAAGAGTTGGTAGCTCTTGATCCGGCAAACAAACCACCGCTGGTAGCGGTGGTTTTTTTGTTTGCA
AGCAGCAGATTACGCGCAGAAAAAAAGGATCTCAA
Features (pLannotate 1.2.2; 18 found; start..end, strand, type, name):
    171..1031    -  CDS            AmpR: β-lactamase; bla; confers resistance to ampicillin, carbenicillin, and related antibiotics
   1032..1136    -  promoter       AmpR promoter: bla
   1231..1266    +  CDS            rop (fragment): Rop protein, which maintains plasmids at low copy number; rop
   1368..1467    +  misc_feature   bom (fragment): basis of mobility region from pBR322
   1473..1630    -  CDS            lacZα (fragment): LacZα fragment of β-galactosidase; lacZ fragment
   2047..3060    +  CDS            TFAP4: TFAP4_HUMAN - Also known as BHLHC41. Experimental evidence at protein level: Swiss-Prot protein existence level 1. Transcription factor that activates both viral and cellular genes by binding to the symmetrical DNA sequence 5'-CAGCTG-3'. From Homo sapiens (Human).
   3061..3077    +  CDS            3xHA (fragment): three tandem HA epitope tags
   3322..3660    +  CDS            KV2A7_MOUSE: Experimental evidence at protein level: Swiss-Prot protein existence level 1. From Mus musculus (Mouse).
   3706..4788    +  CDS            IGG1_HUMAN (fragment): Experimental evidence at protein level: Swiss-Prot protein existence level 1. Immunoglobulins, also known as antibodies, are membrane-bound or secreted glycoproteins produced by B lymphocytes. In the recognition phase of humoral immunity, the membrane-bound immunoglobulins serve as receptors which, upon binding of a specific antigen, trigger the clonal expansion and differentiation of B lymphocytes into immunoglobulins- secreting plasma cells. Secreted immunoglobulins mediate the effector phase of humoral immunity, which results in the elimination of bound antigens (PubMed:22158414, PubMed:201
   4810..5130    +  CDS            CD28 (fragment): CD28_HUMAN - Experimental evidence at protein level: Swiss-Prot protein existence level 1. Involved in T-cell activation, the induction of cell proliferation and cytokine production and promotion of T-cell survival. Enhances the production of IL4 and IL10 in T-cells in conjunction with TCR/CD3 ligation and CD40L costimulation (PubMed:8617933). Isoform 3 enhances CD40L-mediated activation of NF-kappa-B and kinases MAPK8 and PAK2 in T-cells (PubMed:15067037). From Homo sapiens (Human).
   5131..5466    +  CDS            CD247 (fragment): CD3Z_HUMAN - Also known as CD3Z, T3Z, TCRZ. Experimental evidence at protein level: Swiss-Prot protein existence level 1. Part of the TCR-CD3 complex present on T-lymphocyte cell surface that plays an essential role in adaptive immune response. When antigen presenting cells (APCs) activate T-cell receptor (TCR), TCR- mediated signals are transmitted across the cell membrane by the CD3 chains CD3D, CD3E, CD3G and CD3Z. All CD3 chains contain immunoreceptor tyrosine-based activation motifs (ITAMs) in their cytoplasmic domain. Upon TCR engagement, these motifs become phosphorylated by Src family
   5533..5799    +  CDS            TRAC (fragment): TRAC_HUMAN - Also known as TCRA. Experimental evidence at protein level: Swiss-Prot protein existence level 1. Constant region of T cell receptor (TR) alpha chain (PubMed:24600447). Alpha-beta T cell receptors are antigen specific receptors which are essential to the immune response and are present on the cell surface of T lymphocytes. Recognize peptide-major histocompatibility (MH) (pMH) complexes that are displayed by antigen presenting cells (APC), a prerequisite for efficient T cell adaptive immunity against pathogens (PubMed:25493333). Binding of alpha-beta TR to pMH complex initiates TR-
   5855..5892    +  misc_feature   MCS (fragment): pUC18/19 multiple cloning site
   5929..5945    -  protein_bind   lac operator: The lac repressor binds to the lac operator to inhibit transcription in E. coli. This inhibition can be relieved by adding lactose or isopropyl-β-D-thiogalactopyranoside (IPTG). lac repressor encoded by lacI
   5953..5983    -  promoter       lac promoter: promoter for the E. coli lac operon
   5998..6019    -  protein_bind   CAP binding site: CAP binding activates transcription in the presence of cAMP. E. coli catabolite activator protein
   6032..6124    -  CDS            lacI (fragment): lac repressor; lacI; The lac repressor binds to the lac operator to inhibit transcription in E. coli. This inhibition can be relieved by adding lactose or isopropyl-β-D-thiogalactopyranoside (IPTG).
   6307..6895    -  rep_origin     ori: high-copy-number ColE1/pMB1/pBR322/pUC origin of replication
