[The description below was written by a language model from this plasmid's Addgene catalogue record and pLannotate feature annotations shown in this document.]
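Description:
pIG-852_HA-GD2-28z_TFAP4-HA is a pUC19-based, high-copy bacterial plasmid of 6,895 nt that serves as the source of a homology-directed repair (HDR) template for non-viral CRISPR knock-in at the TRAC locus of human T cells. It is propagated in E. coli through the ColE1/pUC origin and selected with ampicillin via the β-lactamase gene and its promoter. Remnants of the pUC cloning region (lacZα fragment, lac promoter and operator, CAP site, partial multiple cloning site) flank the insert, which was assembled by Gibson cloning.

The payload lies on one strand and combines two coding units. The first is human TFAP4, a basic helix-loop-helix transcription factor that binds CAGCTG motifs, followed immediately by a short sequence matching an HA epitope tag. Downstream is the HA-GD2-28z chimeric antigen receptor. Its annotated parts are a mouse kappa light-chain variable region, a long stretch matching human IgG1 that presumably covers the heavy-chain variable portion of the binder and a spacer, a CD28 segment supplying costimulatory signalling, and the CD3ζ (CD247) signalling domain with its ITAMs. A fragment of TRAC follows the CAR, consistent with a downstream homology arm. The unannotated region before TFAP4 may hold the upstream arm, but the feature table does not identify it.

No mammalian promoter, polyadenylation signal or self-cleaving peptide is annotated. How the two proteins are separated and expressed is therefore not stated in the record, although TRAC knock-in designs generally rely on the endogenous locus for transcription. The construct comes from work on modular pooled screening of synthetic knock-in sequences intended to program durable T cell therapies, and it pairs a GD2-directed CAR with TFAP4.
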