Addgene plasmid #207502: pIG-852_HA-GD2-28z_TFAP4-HA
Purpose: This plasmid can be used to generate HDR templates for non-viral knockin into the TRAC locus of human T cells.
Depositing lab: Alexander Marson. Depositing organization: J. David Gladstone Institutes. Publication: Modular pooled discovery of synthetic knockin sequences to program durable cell therapies. Blaeschke F, Chen YY, Apathy R, Daniel B, Chen AY, Chen PA, Sandor K, Zhang W, Li Z, Mowery CT, Yamamoto TN, Nyberg WA, To A, Yu R, Bueno R, Kim MC, Schmidt R, Goodman DB, Feuchtinger T, Eyquem J, Jimmie Ye C, Carnevale J, Satpathy AT, Shifrut E, Roth TL, Marson A. Cell. 2023 Sep 14;186(19):4216-4234.e33. doi: 10.1016/j.cell.2023.08.013. PubMed 37714135.
Backbone
  Vector backbone: PUC19
  Vector type: CRISPR
Growth in bacteria
  Bacterial resistance: Ampicillin, 100 μg/mL
  Growth temperature: 37°C
  Growth strain: NEB Stable
  Copy number: High Copy
Gene/Insert
  Gene/Insert name: TFAP4-HA, HA-GD2-28z_CAR
  Species: H. sapiens (human)
  Entrez Gene: TFAP4 (a.k.a. AP-4, bHLHc41)
  Cloning method: Gibson Cloning
Resource information
  A portion of this plasmid was derived from a plasmid made by: HA-GD2-28z CAR sequence was provided by Crystal Mackall/Robbie Majzner.
Terms and licenses: Academic/Nonprofit Terms; Industry Terms: Not Available to Industry
Depositor comments: Please visit https://doi.org/10.1101/2022.07.27.501186 for bioRxiv preprint.
How to cite: pIG-852_HA-GD2-28z_TFAP4-HA was a gift from Alexander Marson (Addgene plasmid # 207502 ; http://n2t.net/addgene:207502 ; RRID:Addgene_207502)
